>Addgene plasmid #79435 | pGEX-4T-2/hGGA1(GAT) | addgene full sequence | sequence record 176200 | Addgene NGS Result
ACATGGGGGATCATGTAACTCGCCTTGATCGTTGGGAACCGGAGCTGAATGAAGCCATACCAAACGACGA
GCGTGACACCACGATGCCTGCAGCAATGGCAACAACGTTGCGCAAACTATTAACTGGCGAACTACTTACT
CTAGCTTCCCGGCAACAATTAATAGACTGGATGGAGGCGGATAAAGTTGCAGGACCACTTCTGCGCTCGG
CCCTTCCGGCTGGCTGGTTTATTGCTGATAAATCTGGAGCCGGTGAGCGTGGGTCTCGCGGTATCATTGC
AGCACTGGGGCCAGATGGTAAGCCCTCCCGTATCGTAGTTATCTACACGACGGGGAGTCAGGCAACTATG
GATGAACGAAATAGACAGATCGCTGAGATAGGTGCCTCACTGATTAAGCATTGGTAACTGTCAGACCAAG
TTTACTCATATATACTTTAGATTGATTTAAAACTTCATTTTTAATTTAAAAGGATCTAGGTGAAGATCCT
TTTTGATAATCTCATGACCAAAATCCCTTAACGTGAGTTTTCGTTCCACTGAGCGTCAGACCCCGTAGAA
AAGATCAAAGGATCTTCTTGAGATCCTTTTTTTCTGCGCGTAATCTGCTGCTTGCAAACAAAAAAACCAC
CGCTACCAGCGGTGGTTTGTTTGCCGGATCAAGAGCTACCAACTCTTTTTCCGAAGGTAACTGGCTTCAG
CAGAGCGCAGATACCAAATACTGTCCTTCTAGTGTAGCCGTAGTTAGGCCACCACTTCAAGAACTCTGTA
GCACCGCCTACATACCTCGCTCTGCTAATCCTGTTACCAGTGGCTGCTGCCAGTGGCGATAAGTCGTGTC
TTACCGGGTTGGACTCAAGACGATAGTTACCGGATAAGGCGCAGCGGTCGGGCTGAACGGGGGGTTCGTG
CACACAGCCCAGCTTGGAGCGAACGACCTACACCGAACTGAGATACCTACAGCGTGAGCTATGAGAAAGC
GCCACGCTTCCCGAAGGGAGAAAGGCGGACAGGTATCCGGTAAGCGGCAGGGTCGGAACAGGAGAGCGCA
CGAGGGAGCTTCCAGGGGGAAACGCCTGGTATCTTTATAGTCCTGTCGGGTTTCGCCACCTCTGACTTGA
GCGTCGATTTTTGTGATGCTCGTCAGGGGGGCGGAGCCTATGGAAAAACGCCAGCAACGCGGCCTTTTTA
CGGTTCCTGGCCTTTTGCTGGCCTTTTGCTCACATGTTCTTTCCTGCGTTATCCCCTGATTCTGTGGATA
ACCGTATTACCGCCTTTGAGTGAGCTGATACCGCTCGCCGCAGCCGAACGACCGAGCGCAGCGAGTCAGT
GAGCGAGGAAGCGGAAGAGCGCCTGATGCGGTATTTTCTCCTTACGCATCTGTGCGGTATTTCACACCGC
ATAAATTCCGACACCATCGAATGGCGCAAAACCTTTCGCGGTATGGCATGATAGCGCCCGGAAGAGAGTC
AATTCAGGGTGGTGAATGTGAAACCAGTAACGTTATACGATGTCGCAGAGTATGCCGGTGTCTCTTATCA
GACCGTTTCCCGCGTGGTGAACCAGGCCAGCCACGTTTCTGCGAAAACGCGGGAAAAAGTGGAAGCGGCG
ATGGCGGAGCTGAATTACATTCCCAACCGCGTGGCACAACAACTGGCGGGCAAACAGTCGTTGCTGATTG
GCGTTGCCACCTCCAGTCTGGCCCTGCACGCGCCGTCGCAAATTGTCGCGGCGATTAAATCTCGCGCCGA
TCAACTGGGTGCCAGCGTGGTGGTGTCGATGGTAGAACGAAGCGGCGTCGAAGCCTGTAAAGCGGCGGTG
CACAATCTTCTCGCGCAACGCGTCAGTGGGCTGATCATTAACTATCCGCTGGATGACCAGGATGCCATTG
CTGTGGAAGCTGCCTGCACTAATGTTCCGGCGTTATTTCTTGATGTCTCTGACCAGACACCCATCAACAG
TATTATTTTCTCCCATGAAGACGGTACGCGACTGGGCGTGGAGCATCTGGTCGCATTGGGTCACCAGCAA
ATCGCGCTGTTAGCGGGCCCATTAAGTTCTGTCTCGGCGCGTCTGCGTCTGGCTGGCTGGCATAAATATC
TCACTCGCAATCAAATTCAGCCGATAGCGGAACGGGAAGGCGACTGGAGTGCCATGTCCGGTTTTCAACA
AACCATGCAAATGCTGAATGAGGGCATCGTTCCCACTGCGATGCTGGTTGCCAACGATCAGATGGCGCTG
GGCGCAATGCGCGCCATTACCGAGTCCGGGCTGCGCGTTGGTGCGGATATCTCGGTAGTGGGATACGACG
ATACCGAAGACAGCTCATGTTATATCCCGCCGTTAACCACCATCAAACAGGATTTTCGCCTGCTGGGGCA
AACCAGCGTGGACCGCTTGCTGCAACTCTCTCAGGGCCAGGCGGTGAAGGGCAATCAGCTGTTGCCCGTC
TCACTGGTGAAAAGAAAAACCACCCTGGCGCCCAATACGCAAACCGCCTCTCCCCGCGCGTTGGCCGATT
CATTAATGCAGCTGGCACGACAGGTTTCCCGACTGGAAAGCGGGCAGTGAGCGCAACGCAATTAATGTAA
GTTAGCTCACTCATTAGGCACCCCAGGCTTTACACTTTATGCTTCCGGCTCGTATGTTGTGTGGAATTGT
GAGCGGATAACAATTTCACACAGGAAACAGCTATGACCATGATTACGGATTCACTGGCCGTCGTTTTACA
ACGTCGTGACTGGGAAAACCCTGGCGTTACCCAACTTAATCGCCTTGCAGCACATCCCCCTTTCGCCAGC
TGGCGTAATAGCGAAGAGGCCCGCACCGATCGCCCTTCCCAACAGTTGCGCAGCCTGAATGGCGAATGGC
GCTTTGCCTGGTTTCCGGCACCAGAAGCGGTGCCGGAAAGCTGGCTGGAGTGCGATCTTCCTGAGGCCGA
TACTGTCGTCGTCCCCTCAAACTGGCAGATGCACGGTTACGATGCGCCCATCTACACCAACGTGACCTAT
CCCATTACGGTCAATCCGCCGTTTGTTCCCACGGAGAATCCGACGGGTTGTTACTCGCTCACATTTAATG
TTGATGAAAGCTGGCTACAGGAAGGCCAGACGCGAATTATTTTTGATGGCGTTGGAATTAGCTTATCGAC
TGCACGGTGCACCAATGCTTCTGGCGTCAGGCAGCCATCGGAAGCTGTGGTATGGCTGTGCAGGTCGTAA
ATCACTGCATAATTCGTGTCGCTCAAGGCGCACTCCCGTTCTGGATAATGTTTTTTGCGCCGACATCATA
ACGGTTCTGGCAAATATTCTGAAATGAGCTGTTGACAATTAATCATCGGCTCGTATAATGTGTGGAATTG
TGAGCGGATAACAATTTCACACAGGAAACAGTATTCATGTCCCCTATACTAGGTTATTGGAAAATTAAGG
GCCTTGTGCAACCCACTCGACTTCTTTTGGAATATCTTGAAGAAAAATATGAAGAGCATTTGTATGAGCG
CGATGAAGGTGATAAATGGCGAAACAAAAAGTTTGAATTGGGTTTGGAGTTTCCCAATCTTCCTTATTAT
ATTGATGGTGATGTTAAATTAACACAGTCTATGGCCATCATACGTTATATAGCTGACAAGCACAACATGT
TGGGTGGTTGTCCAAAAGAGCGTGCAGAGATTTCAATGCTTGAAGGAGCGGTTTTGGATATTAGATACGG
TGTTTCGAGAATTGCATATAGTAAAGACTTTGAAACTCTCAAAGTTGATTTTCTTAGCAAGCTACCTGAA
ATGCTGAAAATGTTCGAAGATCGTTTATGTCATAAAACATATTTAAATGGTGATCATGTAACCCATCCTG
ACTTCATGTTGTATGACGCTCTTGATGTTGTTTTATACATGGACCCAATGTGCCTGGATGCGTTCCCAAA
ATTAGTTTGTTTTAAAAAACGTATTGAAGCTATCCCACAAATTGATAAGTACTTGAAATCCAGCAAGTAT
ATAGCATGGCCTTTGCAGGGCTGGCAAGCCACGTTTGGTGGTGGCGACCATCCTCCAAAATCGGATCTGG
TTCCGCGTGGATCCAAGCAGGGGATTGTAAAGTCCGACCCCAAGCTTCCAGATGACACTACCTTTCCCCT
TCCTCCTCCACGGCCGAAGAATGTGATCTTTGAAGATGAGGAGAAATCCAAGATGCTGGCCCGCCTGCTG
AAGAGCTCCCATCCCGAAGACCTCCGCGCAGCCAATAAGCTCATCAAAGAGATGGTGCAGGAGGACCAGA
AGCGGATGGAGAAGATCTCGAAGAGGGTGAATGCCATCGAGGAGGTGAACAACAATGTGAAACTGCTCAC
GGAGATGGTGATGAGCCACAGCCAGGGCGGCGCAGCAGCTGGCAGCAGCGAGGACCTCATGAAGGAACTG
TACCAGCGCTGTGAGCGGATGCGGCCCACGCTCTTCCGACTGGCGAGTGACACAGAGGACAATGATGAGG
CCTTAGCGGAGATCCTGCAGGCCAATGACAACCTCACCCAGGTGATCAACCTGTATAAGCAGCTGGTGCG
GGGTGAGGAGGTCAACGGTGATGCCACAGCCGGCTCCATCCCTGGGAGCACCTCGGCCCTGCTGGATCTC
TCAGGCCTGGATCTCTGAATTCCCGGGTCGACTCGAGCGGCCGCATCGTGACTGACTGACGATCTGCCTC
GCGCGTTTCGGTGATGACGGTGAAAACCTCTGACACATGCAGCTCCCGGAGACGGTCACAGCTTGTCTGT
AAGCGGATGCCGGGAGCAGACAAGCCCGTCAGGGCGCGTCAGCGGGTGTTGGCGGGTGTCGGGGCGCAGC
CATGACCCAGTCACGTAGCGATAGCGGAGTGTATAATTCTTGAAGACGAAAGGGCCTCGTGATACGCCTA
TTTTTATAGGTTAATGTCATGATAATAATGGTTTCTTAGACGTCAGGTGGCACTTTTCGGGGAAATGTGC
GCGGAACCCCTATTTGTTTATTTTTCTAAATACATTCAAATATGTATCCGCTCATGAGACAATAACCCTG
ATAAATGCTTCAATAATATTGAAAAAGGAAGAGTATGAGTATTCAACATTTCCGTGTCGCCCTTATTCCC
TTTTTTGCGGCATTTTGCCTTCCTGTTTTTGCTCACCCAGAAACGCTGGTGAAAGTAAAAGATGCTGAAG
ATCAGTTGGGTGCACGAGTGGGTTACATCGAACTGGATCTCAACAGCGGTAAGATCCTTGAGAGTTTTCG
CCCCGAAGAACGTTTTCCAATGATGAGCACTTTTAAAGTTCTGCTATGTGGCGCGGTATTATCCCGTGTT
GACGCCGGGCAAGAGCAACTCGGTCGCCGCATACACTATTCTCAGAATGACTTGGTTGAGTACTCACCAG
TCACAGAAAAGCATCTTACGGATGGCATGACAGTAAGAGAATTATGCAGTGCTGCCATAACCATGAGTGA
TAACACTGCGGCCAACTTACTTCTGACAACGATCGGAGGACCGAAGGAGCTAACCGCTTTTTTGCACA
Features (pLannotate 1.2.2; 16 found; start..end, strand, type, name):
    578..1166    +  rep_origin     ori: high-copy-number ColE1/pMB1/pBR322/pUC origin of replication
   1352..1403    -  misc_feature   bom (fragment): basis of mobility region from pBR322
   1410..1487    +  promoter       lacI promoter: lacI
   1488..2570    +  CDS            lacI: lac repressor; lacI; The lac repressor binds to the lac operator to inhibit transcription in E. coli. This inhibition can be relieved by adding lactose or isopropyl-β-D-thiogalactopyranoside (IPTG).
   2583..2604    +  protein_bind   CAP binding site: CAP binding activates transcription in the presence of cAMP. E. coli catabolite activator protein
   2619..2649    +  promoter       lac promoter: promoter for the E. coli lac operon
   2657..2673    +  protein_bind   lac operator: The lac repressor binds to the lac operator to inhibit transcription in E. coli. This inhibition can be relieved by adding lactose or isopropyl-β-D-thiogalactopyranoside (IPTG). lac repressor encoded by lacI
   2693..2866    +  CDS            lacZα: LacZα fragment of β-galactosidase; lacZ fragment
   3130..3246    -  CDS            yciV (fragment): RNAAM_ECOLI - Also known as trpH From Escherichia coli (strain K12).
   3322..3350    +  promoter       tac promoter: strong E. coli promoter; hybrid between the trp and lac UV5 promoters
   3358..3374    +  protein_bind   lac operator: The lac repressor binds to the lac operator to inhibit transcription in E. coli. This inhibition can be relieved by adding lactose or isopropyl-β-D-thiogalactopyranoside (IPTG). lac repressor encoded by lacI
   3397..4050    +  CDS            GST26_SCHJA: Experimental evidence at protein level: Swiss-Prot protein existence level 1. GST isoenzymes appear to play a central role in the parasite detoxification system. Other functions are also suspected including a role in increasing the solubility of haematin in the parasite gut. From Schistosoma japonicum (Blood fluke).
   4075..4794    +  CDS            GGA1 (fragment): GGA1_HUMAN - Experimental evidence at protein level: Swiss-Prot protein existence level 1. Plays a role in protein sorting and trafficking between the trans-Golgi network (TGN) and endosomes. Mediates the ARF-dependent recruitment of clathrin to the TGN and binds ubiquitinated proteins and membrane cargo molecules with a cytosolic acidic cluster-dileucine (DXXLL) motif (PubMed:11301005, PubMed:15886016). Mediates export of the GPCR receptor ADRA2B to the cell surface (PubMed:27901063). Required for targeting PKD1:PKD2 complex from the trans-Golgi network to the cilium membrane (By similarity).
   4825..4865    +  misc_feature   bom (fragment): basis of mobility region from pBR322
   4970..5074    +  promoter       AmpR promoter: bla
   5075..407     +  CDS            AmpR (across the origin): β-lactamase; bla; confers resistance to ampicillin, carbenicillin, and related antibiotics
