[The description below was written by a language model from this plasmid's Addgene catalogue record and pLannotate feature annotations shown in this document.]
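Description:
pGEX-4T-2/hGGA1(GAT) is a bacterial expression plasmid built on the commercial pGEX-4T-2 backbone and designed to produce a glutathione S-transferase fusion of the GAT domain of human GGA1 in E. coli. It replicates from a ColE1/pMB1-type origin and is selected with ampicillin through a β-lactamase (AmpR) gene driven by its own bla promoter. The sequenced record is about 5.5 kb. Fragments of the pBR322 bom region, a lacZα segment with its lac promoter, operator and CAP site, and a short piece of E. coli yciV are also annotated. These appear to be backbone remnants rather than functional parts of the expression cassette.

The payload is a single open reading frame under the tac promoter, a strong trp/lac hybrid promoter followed by a lac operator. The plasmid carries its own lacI gene and promoter, so the lac repressor keeps expression off until it is induced with IPTG. The coding region begins with the Schistosoma japonicum 26 kDa GST and continues after a short linker into the GGA1 fragment, catalogued as amino acids 141–327. The annotated GGA1 match spans 720 nt, somewhat longer than 187 residues would require, so the insert boundaries may extend a little beyond the stated range. pGEX-4T vectors normally place a thrombin cleavage site between GST and the insert, although the feature table does not annotate one here.

GGA1 is a clathrin adaptor involved in ARF-dependent sorting between the trans-Golgi network and endosomes. The associated publication concerns GGA binding to ADP-ribosylation factors and Golgi membranes. The GST-GAT fusion is therefore suited to glutathione-affinity purification and pull-down or binding assays examining such interactions.
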