Addgene plasmid #79435: pGEX-4T-2/hGGA1(GAT)
Purpose: Expresses GST-tagged GAT domain of GGA1 (141-327 aa) in E.coli
Depositing lab: Kazuhisa Nakayama. Depositing organization: Kyoto University, Graduate School of Pharmaceutical Sciences. Publication: GGA proteins associate with Golgi membranes through interaction between their GGAH domains and ADP-ribosylation factors. Takatsu H, Yoshino K, Toda K, Nakayama K. Biochem J. 2002 Jul 15;365(Pt 2):369-78. 10.1042/BJ20020428 PubMed 11950392.
Backbone
  Vector backbone: pGEX-4T-2
  Backbone manufacturer: GE Healthcare
  Vector type: Bacterial Expression
Growth in bacteria
  Bacterial resistance: Ampicillin, 100 μg/mL
  Growth temperature: 37°C
  Growth strain: DH5alpha
  Copy number: Unknown
Gene/Insert
  Gene/Insert name: GGA1
  Species: H. sapiens (human)
  Mutation: amino acids 141-327
  Entrez Gene: GGA1
  Tag / fusion protein: GST (N terminal on backbone)
Terms and licenses: Academic/Nonprofit Terms; Industry Terms: Not Available to Industry
How to cite: pGEX-4T-2/hGGA1(GAT) was a gift from Kazuhisa Nakayama (Addgene plasmid # 79435 ; http://n2t.net/addgene:79435 ; RRID:Addgene_79435)
